>Addgene plasmid #194755 | pHAGE-PrP (1-22)-BioID2-HA-13 x Linker- RBP(Z)-GPI-PSS | addgene full sequence | sequence record 390637 | Addgene NGS Result
TGGAAGGGCTAATTCACTCCCAAAGAAGACAAGATATCCTTGATCTGTGGATCTACCACACACAAGGCTA
CTTCCCTGATTAGCAGAACTACACACCAGGGCCAGGGGTCAGATATCCACTGACCTTTGGATGGTGCTAC
AAGCTAGTACCAGTTGAGCCAGATAAGGTAGAAGAGGCCAATAAAGGAGAGAACACCAGCTTGTTACACC
CTGTGAGCCTGCATGGGATGGATGACCCGGAGAGAGAAGTGTTAGAGTGGAGGTTTGACAGCCGCCTAGC
ATTTCATCACGTGGCCCGAGAGCTGCATCCGGAGTACTTCAAGAACTGCTGATATCGAGCTTGCTACAAG
GGACTTTCCGCTGGGGACTTTCCAGGGAGGCGTGGCCTGGGCGGGACTGGGGAGTGGCGAGCCCTCAGAT
CCTGCATATAAGCAGCTGCTTTTTGCCTGTACTGGGTCTCTCTGGTTAGACCAGATCTGAGCCTGGGAGC
TCTCTGGCTAACTAGGGAACCCACTGCTTAAGCCTCAATAAAGCTTGCCTTGAGTGCTTCAAGTAGTGTG
TGCCCGTCTGTTGTGTGACTCTGGTAACTAGAGATCCCTCAGACCCTTTTAGTCAGTGTGGAAAATCTCT
AGCAGTGGCGCCCGAACAGGGACTTGAAAGCGAAAGGGAAACCAGAGGAGCTCTCTCGACGCAGGACTCG
GCTTGCTGAAGCGCGCACGGCAAGAGGCGAGGGGCGGCGACTGGTGAGTACGCCAAAAATTTTGACTAGC
GGAGGCTAGAAGGAGAGAGATGGGTGCGAGAGCGTCAGTATTAAGCGGGGGAGAATTAGATCGCGATGGG
AAAAAATTCGGTTAAGGCCAGGGGGAAAGAAAAAATATAAATTAAAACATATAGTATGGGCAAGCAGGGA
GCTAGAACGATTCGCAGTTAATCCTGGCCTGTTAGAAACATCAGAAGGCTGTAGACAAATACTGGGACAG
CTACAACCATCCCTTCAGACAGGATCAGAAGAACTTAGATCATTATATAATACAGTAGCAACCCTCTATT
GTGTGCATCAAAGGATAGAGATAAAAGACACCAAGGAAGCTTTAGACAAGATAGAGGAAGAGCAAAACAA
AAGTAAGACCACCGCACAGCAAGCGGCCGGCCGCTGATCTTCAGACCTGGAGGAGGAGATATGAGGGACA
ATTGGAGAAGTGAATTATATAAATATAAAGTAGTAAAAATTGAACCATTAGGAGTAGCACCCACCAAGGC
AAAGAGAAGAGTGGTGCAGAGAGAAAAAAGAGCAGTGGGAATAGGAGCTTTGTTCCTTGGGTTCTTGGGA
GCAGCAGGAAGCACTATGGGCGCAGCGTCAATGACGCTGACGGTACAGGCCAGACAATTATTGTCTGGTA
TAGTGCAGCAGCAGAACAATTTGCTGAGGGCTATTGAGGCGCAACAGCATCTGTTGCAACTCACAGTCTG
GGGCATCAAGCAGCTCCAGGCAAGAATCCTGGCTGTGGAAAGATACCTAAAGGATCAACAGCTCCTGGGG
ATTTGGGGTTGCTCTGGAAAACTCATTTGCACCACTGCTGTGCCTTGGAATGCTAGTTGGAGTAATAAAT
CTCTGGAACAGATTTGGAATCACACGACCTGGATGGAGTGGGACAGAGAAATTAACAATTACACAAGCTT
AATACACTCCTTAATTGAAGAATCGCAAAACCAGCAAGAAAAGAATGAACAAGAATTATTGGAATTAGAT
AAATGGGCAAGTTTGTGGAATTGGTTTAACATAACAAATTGGCTGTGGTATATAAAATTATTCATAATGA
TAGTAGGAGGCTTGGTAGGTTTAAGAATAGTTTTTGCTGTACTTTCTATAGTGAATAGAGTTAGGCAGGG
ATATTCACCATTATCGTTTCAGACCCACCTCCCAACCCCGAGGGGACCCGACAGGCCCGAAGGAATAGAA
GAAGAAGGTGGAGAGAGAGACAGAGACAGATCCATTCGATTAGTGAACGGATCTCGACGGTATCGCCAAA
TTCACAAATGGCAGTATTCATCCACAATTTTAAAAGAAAAGGGGGGATTGGGGGGTACAGTGCAGGGGAA
AGAATAGTAGACATAATAGCAACAGACATACAAACTAAAGAATTACAAAAACAAATTACAAAAATTCAAA
ATTTTCGGGTTTATTACAGGGACAGCAGAGATCCAGTTTGGACTAGTGGAGTTCCGCGTTACATAACTTA
CGGTAAATGGCCCGCCTGGCTGACCGCCCAACGACCCCCGCCCATTGACGTCAATAATGACGTATGTTCC
CATAGTAACGCCAATAGGGACTTTCCATTGACGTCAATGGGTGGAGTATTTACGGTAAACTGCCCACTTG
GCAGTACATCAAGTGTATCATATGCCAAGTACGCCCCCTATTGACGTCAATGACGGTAAATGGCCCGCCT
GGCATTATGCCCAGTACATGACCTTATGGGACTTTCCTACTTGGCAGTACATCTACGTATTAGTCATCGC
TATTACCATGGTGATGCGGTTTTGGCAGTACATCAATGGGCGTGGATAGCGGTTTGACTCACGGGGATTT
CCAAGTCTCCACCCCATTGACGTCAATGGGAGTTTGTTTTGGCACCAAAATCAACGGGACTTTCCAAAAT
GTCGTAACAACTCCGCCCCATTGACGCAAATGGGCGGTAGGCGTGTACGGTGGGAGGTCTATATAAGCAG
AGCTCGTTTAGTGAACCGTCAGATCGCCTGGAGACGCCATCCACGCTGTTTTGACCTCCATAGAAGACAC
CGGCGGCCGCACCGGTCTGCAGCTAGCATGGCGAACCTTGGCTGCTGGATGCTGGTTCTCTTTGTGGCCA
CATGGAGTGACCTGGGCCTCTGCTTCAAGAACCTGATCTGGCTGAAGGAGGTGGACAGCACCCAGGAGAG
ACTGAAGGAGTGGAACGTTAGCTACGGCACCGCCCTGGTGGCCGACAGACAGACCAAGGGCAGAGGCGGC
CTGGGCAGAAAGTGGCTGAGCCAGGAGGGCGGCCTGTACTTCAGCTTCCTGCTGAACCCCAAGGAGTTCG
AGAACCTGCTGCAGCTGCCCCTGGTGCTGGGCCTGAGCGTGAGCGAGGCCCTGGAGGAGATCACCGAGAT
CCCCTTCAGCCTGAAGTGGCCCAACGACGTGTACTTCCAGGAGAAGAAGGTGAGCGGCGTGCTGTGCGAG
CTGAGCAAGGACAAGCTGATCGTGGGCATCGGCATCAACGTGAACCAGAGAGAGATCCCCGAGGAGATCA
AGGACAGAGCCACCACCCTGTACGAGATCACCGGCAAGGACTGGGACAGAAAGGAGGTGCTGCTGAAGGT
GCTGAAGAGAATCAGCGAGAACCTGAAGAAGTTCAAGGAGAAGAGCTTCAAGGAGTTCAAGGGCAAGATC
GAGAGCAAGATGCTGTACCTGGGCGAGGAGGTGAAGCTGCTGGGCGAGGGCAAGATCACCGGCAAGCTGG
TGGGCCTGAGCGAGAAGGGCGGCGCCCTGATCCTGACCGAGGAGGGCATCAAGGAGATCCTGAGCGGCGA
GTTCAGCCTGAGAAGAAGCTACCCTTACGATGTACCGGATTACGCAGAATTCGGATCCGGTGGAGGCGGG
TCTGGAGGCGGGGGTAGTGGCGGGGGTGGAAGCGGGGGTGGAGGCGGGTCGGGTGGCGGAGGTAGCGGAG
GCGGTGGAAGTGGAGGCGGTGGAAGTGGTGGAGGAGGTTCTGGTGGCGGAGGTAGCGGTGGCGGAGGTAG
CGGAGGCGGTGGAAGTGGTGGCGGAGGTAGCGGAGGCGGTGGATCGGCGCGCCGTTCTAGAATCAGGTGC
ATTGGAGTCAGCAATAGGGACTTTGTGGAAGGTATGTCAGGTGGGACTTGGGTTGATGTTGTCTTGGAAC
ATGGAGGTTGTGTCACCGTAATGGCACAGGACAAACCGACTGTCGACATAGAGCTGGTTACAACAACAGT
CAGCAACATGGCGGAGGTAAGATCCTACTGCTATGAGGCATCAATATCGGACATGGCTTCGGACAGCCGC
TGCCCAACACAAGGTGAAGCCTACCTTGACAAGCAATCAGACACTCAATATGTCTGCAAAAGAACGTTAG
TGGACAGAGGCTGGGGAAATGGATGTGGACTTTTTGGCAAAGGGAGCCTGGTGACATGCGCTAAGTTTGC
ATGCTCCAAGAAAATGACCGGGAAGAGCATCCAGCCAGAGAATCTGGAGTACCGGATAATGCTGTCAGTT
CATGGCTCCCAGCACAGTGGGATGATCGTTAATGACACAGGACATGAAACTGATGAGAATAGAGCGAAGG
TTGAGATAACGCCCAATTCACCAAGAGCCGAAGCCACCCTGGGGGGTTTTGGAAGCCTAGGACTTGATTG
TGAACCGAGGACAGGCCTTGACTTTTCAGATTTGTATTACTTGACTATGAATAACAAGCACTGGTTGGTT
CACAAGGAGTGGTTCCACGACATTCCATTACCTTGGCACGCTGGGGCAGACACCGGAACTCCACACTGGA
ACAACAAAGAAGCACTGGTAGAGTTCAAGGACGCACATGCCAAAAGGCAAACTGTCGTGGTTCTAGGGAG
TCAAGAAGGAGCAGTTCACACGGCCCTTGCTGGAGCTCTGGAGGCTGAGATGGATGGTGCAAAGGGAAGG
CTGTCCTCTGGCCACTTGAAATGTCGCCTGAAAATGGATAAACTTAGATTGAAGGGCGTGTCATACTCCT
TGTGTACCGCAGCGTTCACATTCACCAAGATCCCGGCTGAAACACTGCACGGGACAGTCACAGTGGAGGT
ACAGTACGCAGGGACAGATGGACCTTGCAAGGTTCCAGCTCAGATGGCGGTGGACATGCAAACTCTGACC
CCAGTTGGGAGGTTGATAACCGCTAACCCCGTAATCACTGAAAGCACTGAGAACTCTAAGATGATGCTGG
AACTTGATCCACCATTTGGGGACTCTTACATTGTCATAGGAGTCGGGGAGAAGAAGATCACCCACCACTG
GCACAGGAGTGGCAGCACCATTGGAAAAGCATTTGAAGCCACTGTGAGAGGTGCCAAGAGAATGGCAGTC
TTGGGAGACACAGCCTGGGACTTTGGATCATCTAGAGGAAGTGGAACCACTTCAGGTACTACCCGTCTTC
TATCTGGGCACACGTGTTTCACGTTGACAGGTTTGCTTGGGACGCTAGTAACCATGGGCTTGCTGACTTA
GCTCGAGTCTAGAGGATCCCTCCCCCCCCCCTAACGTTACTGGCCGAAGCCGCTTGGAATAAGGCCGGTG
TGCGTTTGTCTATATGTTATTTTCCACCATATTGCCGTCTTTTGGCAATGTGAGGGCCCGGAAACCTGGC
CCTGTCTTCTTGACGAGCATTCCTAGGGGTCTTTCCCCTCTCGCCAAAGGAATGCAAGGTCTGTTGAATG
TCGTGAAGGAAGCAGTTCCTCTGGAAGCTTCTTGAAGACAAACAACGTCTGTAGCGACCCTTTGCAGGCA
GCGGAACCCCCCACCTGGCGACAGGTGCCTCTGCGGCCAAAAGCCACGTGTATAAGATACACCTGCAAAG
GCGGCACAACCCCAGTGCCACGTTGTGAGTTGGATAGTTGTGGAAAGAGTCAAATGGCTCTCCTCAAGCG
TATTCAACAAGGGGCTGAAGGATGCCCAGAAGGTACCCCATTGTATGGGATCTGATCTGGGGCCTCGGTG
CACATGCTTTACATGTGTTTAGTCGAGGTTAAAAAAACGTCTAGGCCCCCCGAACCACGGGGACGTGGTT
TTCCTTTGAAAAACACGATGATAATATGGCCACACATATGGCCCAGTCCAAGCACGGCCTGACCAAGGAG
ATGACCATGAAGTACCGCATGGAGGGCTGCGTGGACGGCCACAAGTTCGTGATCACCGGCGAGGGCATCG
GCTACCCCTTCAAGGGCAAGCAGGCCATCAACCTGTGCGTGGTGGAGGGCGGCCCCTTGCCCTTCGCCGA
GGACATCTTGTCCGCCGCCTTCATGTACGGCAACCGCGTGTTCACCGAGTACCCCCAGGACATCGTCGAC
TACTTCAAGAACTCCTGCCCCGCCGGCTACACCTGGGACCGCTCCTTCCTGTTCGAGGACGGCGCCGTGT
GCATCTGCAACGCCGACATCACCGTGAGCGTGGAGGAGAACTGCATGTACCACGAGTCCAAGTTCTACGG
CGTGAACTTCCCCGCCGACGGCCCCGTGATGAAGAAGATGACCGACAACTGGGAGCCCTCCTGCGAGAAG
ATCATCCCCGTGCCCAAGCAGGGCATCTTGAAGGGCGACGTGAGCATGTACCTGCTGCTGAAGGACGGTG
GCCGCTTGCGCTGCCAGTTCGACACCGTGTACAAGGCCAAGTCCGTGCCCCGCAAGATGCCCGACTGGCA
CTTCATCCAGCACAAGCTGACCCGCGAGGACCGCAGCGACGCCAAGAACCAGAAGTGGCACCTGACCGAG
CACGCCATCGCCTCCGGCTCCGCCTTGCCCTGAATCGATAGATCCTAATCAACCTCTGGATTACAAAATT
TGTGAAAGATTGACTGGTATTCTTAACTATGTTGCTCCTTTTACGCTATGTGGATACGCTGCTTTAATGC
CTTTGTATCATGCTATTGCTTCCCGTATGGCTTTCATTTTCTCCTCCTTGTATAAATCCTGGTTGCTGTC
TCTTTATGAGGAGTTGTGGCCCGTTGTCAGGCAACGTGGCGTGGTGTGCACTGTGTTTGCTGACGCAACC
CCCACTGGTTGGGGCATTGCCACCACCTGTCAGCTCCTTTCCGGGACTTTCGCTTTCCCCCTCCCTATTG
CCACGGCGGAACTCATCGCCGCCTGCCTTGCCCGCTGCTGGACAGGGGCTCGGCTGTTGGGCACTGACAA
TTCCGTGGTGTTGTCGGGGAAATCATCGTCCTTTCCTTGGCTGCTCGCCTGTGTTGCCACCTGGATTCTG
CGCGGGACGTCCTTCTGCTACGTCCCTTCGGCCCTCAATCCAGCGGACCTTCCTTCCCGCGGCCTGCTGC
CGGCTCTGCGGCCTCTTCCGCGTCTTCGCCTTCGCCCTCAGACGAGTCGGATCTCCCTTTGGGCCGCCTC
CCCGCCTGAGATCCTTTAAGACCAATGACTTACAAGGCAGCTGTAGATCTTAGCCACTTTTTAAAAGAAA
AGGGGGGACTGGAAGGGCTAATTCACTCCCAACGAAGACAAGATCTGCTTTTTGCTTGTACTGGGTCTCT
CTGGTTAGACCAGATCTGAGCCTGGGAGCTCTCTGGCTAACTAGGGAACCCACTGCTTAAGCCTCAATAA
AGCTTGCCTTGAGTGCTTCAAGTAGTGTGTGCCCGTCTGTTGTGTGACTCTGGTAACTAGAGATCCCTCA
GACCCTTTTAGTCAGTGTGGAAAATCTCTAGCAGTAGTAGTTCATGTCATCTTATTATTCAGTATTTATA
ACTTGCAAAGAAATGAATATCAGAGAGTGAGAGGCCCGGGTTAATTAAGGAAAGGGCTAGATCATTCTTG
AAGACGAAAGGGCCTCGTGATACGCCTATTTTTATAGGTTAATGTCATGATAATAATGGTTTCTTAGACG
TCAGGTGGCACTTTTCGGGGAAATGTGCGCGGAACCCCTATTTGTTTATTTTTCTAAATACATTCAAATA
TGTATCCGCTCATGAGACAATAACCCTGATAAATGCTTCAATAATATTGAAAAAGGAAGAGTATGAGTAT
TCAACATTTCCGTGTCGCCCTTATTCCCTTTTTTGCGGCATTTTGCCTTCCTGTTTTTGCTCACCCAGAA
ACGCTGGTGAAAGTAAAAGATGCTGAAGATCAGTTGGGTGCACGAGTGGGTTACATCGAACTGGATCTCA
ACAGCGGTAAGATCCTTGAGAGTTTTCGCCCCGAAGAACGTTTTCCAATGATGAGCACTTTTAAAGTTCT
GCTATGTGGCGCGGTATTATCCCGTGTTGACGCCGGGCAAGAGCAACTCGGTCGCCGCATACACTATTCT
CAGAATGACTTGGTTGAGTACTCACCAGTCACAGAAAAGCATCTTACGGATGGCATGACAGTAAGAGAAT
TATGCAGTGCTGCCATAACCATGAGTGATAACACTGCGGCCAACTTACTTCTGACAACGATCGGAGGACC
GAAGGAGCTAACCGCTTTTTTGCACAACATGGGGGATCATGTAACTCGCCTTGATCGTTGGGAACCGGAG
CTGAATGAAGCCATACCAAACGACGAGCGTGACACCACGATGCCTGTAGCAATGGCAACAACGTTGCGCA
AACTATTAACTGGCGAACTACTTACTCTAGCTTCCCGGCAACAATTAATAGACTGGATGGAGGCGGATAA
AGTTGCAGGACCACTTCTGCGCTCGGCCCTTCCGGCTGGCTGGTTTATTGCTGATAAATCTGGAGCCGGT
GAGCGTGGGTCTCGCGGTATCATTGCAGCACTGGGGCCAGATGGTAAGCCCTCCCGTATCGTAGTTATCT
ACACGACGGGGAGTCAGGCAACTATGGATGAACGAAATAGACAGATCGCTGAGATAGGTGCCTCACTGAT
TAAGCATTGGTAACTGTCAGACCAAGTTTACTCATATATACTTTAGATTGATTTAAAACTTCATTTTTAA
TTTAAAAGGATCTAGGTGAAGATCCTTTTTGATAATCTCATGACCAAAATCCCTTAACGTGAGTTTTCGT
TCCACTGAGCGTCAGACCCCGTAGAAAAGATCAAAGGATCTTCTTGAGATCCTTTTTTTCTGCGCGTAAT
CTGCTGCTTGCAAACAAAAAAACCACCGCTACCAGCGGTGGTTTGTTTGCCGGATCAAGAGCTACCAACT
CTTTTTCCGAAGGTAACTGGCTTCAGCAGAGCGCAGATACCAAATACTGTTCTTCTAGTGTAGCCGTAGT
TAGGCCACCACTTCAAGAACTCTGTAGCACCGCCTACATACCTCGCTCTGCTAATCCTGTTACCAGTGGC
TGCTGCCAGTGGCGATAAGTCGTGTCTTACCGGGTTGGACTCAAGACGATAGTTACCGGATAAGGCGCAG
CGGTCGGGCTGAACGGGGGGTTCGTGCACACAGCCCAGCTTGGAGCGAACGACCTACACCGAACTGAGAT
ACCTACAGCGTGAGCTATGAGAAAGCGCCACGCTTCCCGAAGGGAGAAAGGCGGACAGGTATCCGGTAAG
CGGCAGGGTCGGAACAGGAGAGCGCACGAGGGAGCTTCCAGGGGGAAACGCCTGGTATCTTTATAGTCCT
GTCGGGTTTCGCCACCTCTGACTTGAGCGTCGATTTTTGTGATGCTCGTCAGGGGGGCGGAGCCTATGGA
AAAACGCCAGCAACGCGGCCTTTTTACGGTTCCTGGCCTTTTGCTGGCCTTTTGCTCACATGTTCTTTCC
TGCGTTATCCCCTGATTCTGTGGATAACCGTATTACCGCCTTTGAGTGAGCTGATACCGCTCGCCGCAGC
CGAACGACCGAGCGCAGCGAGTCAGTGAGCGAGGAAGCGGAAGAGCGCCCAATACGCAAACCGCCTCTCC
CCGCGCGTTGGCCGATTCATTAATGCAGCAAGCTCATGGCTGACTAATTTTTTTTATTTATGCAGAGGCC
GAGGCCGCCTCGGCCTCTGAGCTATTCCAGAAGTAGTGAGGAGGCTTTTTTGGAGGCCTAGGCTTTTGCA
AAAAGCTCCCCGTGGCACGACAGGTTTCCCGACTGGAAAGCGGGCAGTGAGCGCAACGCAATTAATGTGA
GTTAGCTCACTCATTAGGCACCCCAGGCTTTACACTTTATGCTTCCGGCTCGTATGTTGTGTGGAATTGT
GAGCGGATAACAATTTCACACAGGAAACAGCTATGACATGATTACGAATTTCACAAATAAAGCATTTTTT
TCACTGCATTCTAGTTGTGGTTTGTCCAAACTCATCAATGTATCTTATCATGTCTGGATCAACTGGATAA
CTCAAGCTAACCAAAATCATCCCAAACTTCCCACCCCATACCCTATTACCACTGCCAATTACCTGTGGTT
TCATTTACTCTAAACCTGTGATTCCTCTGAATTATTTTCATTTTAAAGAAATTGTATTTGTTAAATATGT
ACTACAAACTTAGTAGT
Features (pLannotate 1.2.2; 27 found; start..end, strand, type, name):
    377..634     +  LTR            5' LTR (truncated): truncated 5' long terminal repeat (LTR) from HIV-1
    681..806     +  misc_feature   HIV-1 Ψ: packaging signal of human immunodeficiency virus type 1
    790..1128    +  CDS            HIV-1 gag (fragment): gag protein from human immunodeficiency virus 1; gag
   1303..1536    +  misc_feature   RRE: The Rev response element (RRE) of HIV-1 allows for Rev-dependent mRNA export from the nucleus to the cytoplasm.
   1913..2013    +  CDS            Rev (fragment): human immunodeficiency virus 1 (HIV-1) Rev protein; rev; enhances nuclear export of unspliced and incompletely spliced viral mRNAs
   2058..2175    +  misc_feature   cPPT/CTS: central polypurine tract and central termination sequence of HIV-1
   2227..2530    +  enhancer       CMV enhancer: human cytomegalovirus immediate early enhancer
   2531..2734    +  promoter       CMV promoter: human cytomegalovirus (CMV) immediate early promoter
   2828..2899    +  CDS            PRNP (fragment): PRIO_HUMAN - Also known as ALTPRP, PRIP, PRP. Experimental evidence at protein level: Swiss-Prot protein existence level 1. Its primary physiological function is unclear. May play a role in neuronal development and synaptic plasticity. May be required for neuronal myelin sheath maintenance. May promote myelin homeostasis through acting as an agonist for ADGRG6 receptor. May play a role in iron uptake and iron homeostasis. Soluble oligomers are toxic to cultured neuroblastoma cells and induce apoptosis (in vitro) (By similarity). Association with GPC1 (via its heparan sulfate chains) targets PR
   2894..3589    +  CDS            BioID2: promiscuous R40G mutant of a biotin protein ligase from Aquifex aeolicus (Kim et al., 2016)
   3842..5167    +  CDS            POLG_DEN2U (fragment): Experimental evidence at protein level: Swiss-Prot protein existence level 1. [Non-structural protein 1]: Disrupts the host endothelial glycocalyx layer of host pulmonary microvascular endothelial cells, inducing degradation of sialic acid and shedding of heparan sulfate proteoglycans. NS1 induces expression of sialidases, heparanase, and activates cathepsin L, which activates heparanase via enzymatic cleavage. These effects are probably linked to the endothelial hyperpermeability observed in severe dengue disease. From Dengue virus type 2 (strain Thailand/PUO-218/1980) (DENV-2).
   5372..5834    +  misc_feature   IRES: internal ribosome entry site (IRES) of the encephalomyocarditis virus (EMCV)
   5848..6543    +  CDS            ZsGreen1: Zoanthus green fluorescent protein mammalian codon-optimized
   6557..7145    +  misc_feature   WPRE: woodchuck hepatitis virus posttranscriptional regulatory element
   7153..7218    +  CDS            nef (fragment): NEF_HV1Z2 - Experimental evidence at protein level: Swiss-Prot protein existence level 1. Extracellular Nef protein targets CD4(+) T-lymphocytes for apoptosis by interacting with CXCR4 surface receptors. From Human immunodeficiency virus type 1 group M subtype D (isolate Z2/CDC-Z34) (HIV-1).
   7220..7453    +  LTR            3' LTR (ΔU3): self-inactivating 3' long terminal repeat (LTR) from HIV-1
   7658..7762    +  promoter       AmpR promoter: bla
   7763..8623    +  CDS            AmpR: β-lactamase; bla; confers resistance to ampicillin, carbenicillin, and related antibiotics
   8794..9382    +  rep_origin     ori: high-copy-number ColE1/pMB1/pBR322/pUC origin of replication
   9565..9619    +  CDS            lacI (fragment): lac repressor; lacI; The lac repressor binds to the lac operator to inhibit transcription in E. coli. This inhibition can be relieved by adding lactose or isopropyl-β-D-thiogalactopyranoside (IPTG).
   9625..9718    +  rep_origin     SV40 ori (fragment): SV40 origin of replication
   9743..9780    +  CDS            lacI (fragment): lac repressor; lacI; The lac repressor binds to the lac operator to inhibit transcription in E. coli. This inhibition can be relieved by adding lactose or isopropyl-β-D-thiogalactopyranoside (IPTG).
   9793..9814    +  protein_bind   CAP binding site: CAP binding activates transcription in the presence of cAMP. E. coli catabolite activator protein
   9829..9859    +  promoter       lac promoter: promoter for the E. coli lac operon
   9867..9883    +  protein_bind   lac operator: The lac repressor binds to the lac operator to inhibit transcription in E. coli. This inhibition can be relieved by adding lactose or isopropyl-β-D-thiogalactopyranoside (IPTG). lac repressor encoded by lacI
   9917..10000   +  polyA_signal   SV40 poly(A) signal (fragment): SV40 polyadenylation signal
  10167..329     +  CDS            nef (fragment) (across the origin): NEF_HV1BR - Experimental evidence at protein level: Swiss-Prot protein existence level 1. Extracellular Nef protein targets CD4(+) T-lymphocytes for apoptosis by interacting with CXCR4 surface receptors (PubMed:14990729). From Human immunodeficiency virus type 1 group M subtype B (isolate BRU/LAI) (HIV-1).
