>Addgene plasmid #194755 | pHAGE-PrP (1-22)-BioID2-HA-13 x Linker- RBP(Z)-GPI-PSS | analyzer sequence | sequence record 377818
ATGGCGAACCTTGGCTGCTGGATGCTGGTTCTCTTTGTGGCCACATGGAGTGACCTGGGCCTCTGCTTCA
AGAACCTGATCTGGCTGAAGGAGGTGGACAGCACCCAGGAGAGACTGAAGGAGTGGAACGTTAGCTACGG
CACCGCCCTGGTGGCCGACAGACAGACCAAGGGCAGAGGCGGCCTGGGCAGAAAGTGGCTGAGCCAGGAG
GGCGGCCTGTACTTCAGCTTCCTGCTGAACCCCAAGGAGTTCGAGAACCTGCTGCAGCTGCCCCTGGTGC
TGGGCCTGAGCGTGAGCGAGGCCCTGGAGGAGATCACCGAGATCCCCTTCAGCCTGAAGTGGCCCAACGA
CGTGTACTTCCAGGAGAAGAAGGTGAGCGGCGTGCTGTGCGAGCTGAGCAAGGACAAGCTGATCGTGGGC
ATCGGCATCAACGTGAACCAGAGAGAGATCCCCGAGGAGATCAAGGACAGAGCCACCACCCTGTACGAGA
TCACCGGCAAGGACTGGGACAGAAAGGAGGTGCTGCTGAAGGTGCTGAAGAGAATCAGCGAGAACCTGAA
GAAGTTCAAGGAGAAGAGCTTCAAGGAGTTCAAGGGCAAGATCGAGAGCAAGATGCTGTACCTGGGCGAG
GAGGTGAAGCTGCTGGGCGAGGGCAAGATCACCGGCAAGCTGGTGGGCCTGAGCGAGAAGGGCGGCGCCC
TGATCCTGACCGAGGAGGGCATCAAGGAGATCCTGAGCGGCGAGTTCAGCCTGAGAAGAAGCTACCCTTA
CGATGTACCGGATTACGCAGAATTCGGATCCGGTGGAGGCGGGTCTGGAGGCGGGGGTAGTGGCGGGGGT
GGAAGCGGGGGTGGAGGCGGGTCGGGTGGCGGAGGTAGCGGAGGCGGTGGAAGTGGAGGCGGTGGAAGTG
GTGGAGGAGGTTCTGGTGGCGGAGGTAGCGGTGGCGGAGGTAGCGGAGGCGGTGGAAGTGGTGGCGGAGG
TAGCGGAGGCGGTGGATCGGCGCGCCGTTCTAGAATCAGGTGCATAGGAGTCAGCAATAGGGACTTTGTG
GAAGGTATGTCAGGTGGGACTTGGGTTGATGTTGTCTTGGAACATGGAGGTTGTGTCACCGTAATGGCAC
AGGACAAACCGACTGTCGACATAGAGCTGGTTACAACAACAGTCAGCAACATGGCGGAGGTAAGATCCTA
CTGCTATGAGGCATCAATATCGGACATGGCTTCGGACAGCCGCTGCCCAACACAAGGTGAAGCCTACCTT
GACAAGCAATCAGACACTCAATATGTCTGCAAAAGAACGTTAGTGGACAGAGGCTGGGGAAATGGATGTG
GACTTTTTGGCAAAGGGAGCCTGGTGACATGCGCTAAGTTTGCATGCTCCAAGAAAATGACCGGGAAGAG
CATCCAGCCAGAGAATCTGGAGTACCGGATAATGCTGTCAGTTCATGGCTCCCAGCACAGTGGGATGATC
GTTAATGACACAGGACATGAAACTGATGAGAATAGAGCGAAGGTTGAGATAACGCCCAATTCACCAAGAG
CCGAAGCCACCCTGGGGGGTTTTGGAAGCCTAGGACTTGATTGTGAACCGAGGACAGGCCTTGACTTTTC
AGATTTGTATTACTTGACTATGAATAACAAGCACTGGTTGGTTCACAAGGAGTGGTTCCACGACATTCCA
TTACCTTGGCACGCTGGGGCAGACACCGGAACTCCACACTGGAACAACAAAGAAGCACTGGTAGAGTTCA
AGGACGCACATGCCAAAAGGCAAACTGTCGTGGTTCTAGGGAGTCAAGAAGGAGCAGTTCACACGGCCCT
TGCTGGAGCTCTGGAGGCTGAGATGGATGGTGCAAAGGGAAGGCTGTCCTCTGGCCACTTGAAATGTCGC
CTGAAAATGGATAAACTTAGATTGAAGGGCGTGTCATACTCCTTGTGTACCGCAGCGTTCACATTCACCA
AGATCCCGGCTGAAACACTGCACGGGACAGTCACAGTGGAGGTACAGTACGCAGGGACAGATGGACCTTG
CAAGGTTCCAGCTCAGATGGCGGTGGACATGCAAACTCTGACCCCAGTTGGGAGGTTGATAACCGCTAAC
CCCGTAATCACTGAAAGCACTGAGAACTCTAAGATGATGCTGGAACTTGATCCACCATTTGGGGACTCTT
ACATTGTCATAGGAGTCGGGGAGAAGAAGATCACCCACCACTGGCACAGGAGTGGCAGCACCATTGGAAA
AGCATTTGAAGCCACTGTGAGAGGTGCCAAGAGAATGGCAGTCTTGGGAGACACAGCCTGGGACTTTGGA
TCATCTAGAGGAAGTGGAACCACTTCAGGTACTACCCGTCTTCTATCTGGGCACACGTGTTTCACGTTGA
CAGGTTTGCTTGGGACGCTAGTAACCATGGGCTTGCTGACTTAG
Features (pLannotate 1.2.2; 3 found; start..end, strand, type, name):
      1..72      +  CDS            PRNP (fragment): PRIO_HUMAN - Also known as ALTPRP, PRIP, PRP. Experimental evidence at protein level: Swiss-Prot protein existence level 1. Its primary physiological function is unclear. May play a role in neuronal development and synaptic plasticity. May be required for neuronal myelin sheath maintenance. May promote myelin homeostasis through acting as an agonist for ADGRG6 receptor. May play a role in iron uptake and iron homeostasis. Soluble oligomers are toxic to cultured neuroblastoma cells and induce apoptosis (in vitro) (By similarity). Association with GPC1 (via its heparan sulfate chains) targets PR
     67..762     +  CDS            BioID2: promiscuous R40G mutant of a biotin protein ligase from Aquifex aeolicus (Kim et al., 2016)
   1015..2340    +  CDS            POLG_DEN2U (fragment): Experimental evidence at protein level: Swiss-Prot protein existence level 1. [Non-structural protein 1]: Disrupts the host endothelial glycocalyx layer of host pulmonary microvascular endothelial cells, inducing degradation of sialic acid and shedding of heparan sulfate proteoglycans. NS1 induces expression of sialidases, heparanase, and activates cathepsin L, which activates heparanase via enzymatic cleavage. These effects are probably linked to the endothelial hyperpermeability observed in severe dengue disease. From Dengue virus type 2 (strain Thailand/PUO-218/1980) (DENV-2).
