[The description below was written by a language model from this plasmid's Addgene catalogue record and pLannotate feature annotations shown in this document.]
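Description:
pHAGE-PrP (1-22)-BioID2-HA-13 x Linker- RBP(Z)-GPI-PSS is a self-inactivating HIV-1-based lentiviral transfer plasmid of about 10.2 kb, built on the pHAGE-CMV-MCS-IZsGreen backbone. It is propagated in E. coli through a high-copy ColE1/pUC-type origin with ampicillin resistance. The viral portion comprises a truncated 5' LTR, the Ψ packaging signal with a gag fragment, the RRE for Rev-dependent export of the genomic RNA, the cPPT/CTS, a WPRE to enhance transcript expression, and a ΔU3 3' LTR that disables LTR promoter activity after integration.

Between these elements, the CMV enhancer/promoter drives a 2.4 kb synthetic/viral fusion cloned between NheI and XhoI sites. It opens with residues 1–22 of human prion protein, which act as a signal peptide directing the protein into the secretory pathway. Next come BioID2 (the promiscuous R40G biotin ligase from Aquifex aeolicus), an HA tag, a thirteen-unit flexible linker, the RBP(Z) ligand module, and a C-terminal GPI-anchor signal sequence. The HA, linker and GPI segments are named in the record but not annotated. The automated annotation matches the ligand region to a dengue 2 polyprotein fragment. Given the "(Z)" designation and the associated Zika virus entry study, this is most likely a homology hit to a Zika-derived sequence, though the record does not define RBP(Z) explicitly. An EMCV IRES downstream allows ZsGreen1 to be co-translated from the same transcript, marking transduced cells by fluorescence; no drug selection marker for mammalian cells is present.

The construct displays the ligand–BioID2 fusion on the outer cell surface via a GPI anchor. Proximity biotinylation can then label neighbouring surface proteins, an approach used to identify candidate host factors for virus entry.
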