Addgene plasmid #194755: pHAGE-PrP (1-22)-BioID2-HA-13 x Linker- RBP(Z)-GPI-PSS
Purpose: Lentiviral expression of BioID2-HA-13 x Linker- RBP(Z) on the cell surface via a GPI anchor
Depositing lab: Chaoyang Li. Depositing organization: Cancer Center of Guangzhou Medical University. Publication: GPI-anchored ligand-BioID2-tagging system identifies Galectin-1 mediating Zika virus entry. Gao SS, Shi R, Sun J, Tang Y, Zheng Z, Li JF, Li H, Zhang J, Leng Q, Xu J, Chen X, Zhao J, Sy MS, Feng L, Li C. iScience. 2022 Nov 2;25(12):105481. doi: 10.1016/j.isci.2022.105481. eCollection 2022 Dec 22. PubMed 36404916.
Backbone
  Vector backbone: pHAGE-CMV-MCS-IZsGreen
  Backbone manufacturer: Chaoyang Li lab
  Backbone size w/o insert (bp): 7736
  Vector type: Lentiviral
  Selectable markers: ZsGreen
Growth in bacteria
  Bacterial resistance: Ampicillin, 100 μg/mL
  Growth temperature: 37°C
  Growth strain: NEB Stable
  Copy number: High Copy
Gene/Insert
  Gene/Insert name: PrP (1-22)-BioID2-HA-13 x Linker- RBP(Z)-GPI-PSS
  Species: synthetic/virus
  Insert size (bp): 2424
  Promoter: CMV
  Tag / fusion protein: HA (N terminal on backbone)
  Cloning method: Restriction Enzyme; 5′ cloning site NheI (not destroyed); 3′ cloning site XhoI (not destroyed)
Resource information
  A portion of this plasmid was derived from a plasmid made by: pcDNA3.1-PrP (1-22)-BioID2-HA-13 x Linker- RBP(Z)-GPI-PSS (Chaoyang Li lab)
Terms and licenses: Academic/Nonprofit Terms; Industry Terms: Not Available to Industry
How to cite: pHAGE-PrP (1-22)-BioID2-HA-13 x Linker- RBP(Z)-GPI-PSS was a gift from Chaoyang Li (Addgene plasmid # 194755 ; http://n2t.net/addgene:194755 ; RRID:Addgene_194755)
